Addgene plasmid #27957: pUT1752-HQ858875
Depositing lab: John Gray & Erich Grotewold. Depositing organization: University of Toledo. Publication: GRASSIUS: a platform for comparative regulatory genomics across the grasses. Yilmaz A, Nishiyama MY Jr, Fuentes BG, Souza GM, Janies D, Gray J, Grotewold E. Plant Physiol. 2009 Jan;149(1):171-80. doi: 10.1104/pp.108.128579. Epub 2008 Nov 5. PubMed 18987217.
Backbone
  Vector backbone: pENTR/SD
  Backbone manufacturer: Invitrogen
  Backbone size w/o insert (bp): 2601
  Vector type: Entry vector
Growth in bacteria
  Bacterial resistance: Kanamycin, 50 μg/mL
  Growth temperature: 37°C
  Growth strain: DH5alpha
  Growth instructions: E. coli Top10 (Invitrogen)
  Copy number: Low Copy
Gene/Insert
  Gene/Insert name: WRKY transcription factor encoded by Os05g0183100 LOC_Os05g09020
  Species: Oryza sativa (rice)
  Insert size (bp): 582
  GenBank ID: HQ858875
  Cloning method: Restriction Enzyme
  Sequencing primers: 5′ M13 For; 3′ M13 Rev
Terms and licenses: Academic/Nonprofit Terms; Industry Terms: Not Available to Industry
Depositor comments: This CDS was amplified using PCR from a full length cDNA template from the OSIIEa, OSIIEb, and OSJNEa thru OSJNEf full length cDNA libraries generated by the Guoliang Wang lab at Ohio State University. The PCR product omitted the stop codon. The PCR product was cloned into a Gateway pENTR/SD entry vector. Further information on this gene may be obtained at www.grassius.org using the Genbank number. (The second half of the plasmid name is the Genbank Number for the sequence of the insert)
How to cite: pUT1752-HQ858875 was a gift from John Gray & Erich Grotewold (Addgene plasmid # 27957 ; http://n2t.net/addgene:27957 ; RRID:Addgene_27957)
