[The description below was written by a language model from this plasmid's Addgene catalogue record and pLannotate feature annotations shown in this document.]
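Description:
pUT1752-HQ858875 is a Gateway entry clone built on the Invitrogen pENTR/SD backbone. It carries the coding sequence of a rice (Oryza sativa) WRKY transcription factor from locus Os05g0183100 / LOC_Os05g09020. The full depositor sequence is 3,183 nt, which matches the 2,601 bp backbone plus the 582 bp insert. The plasmid is propagated in E. coli and selected with kanamycin through an aph(3')-Ia (KanR) gene. Replication depends on a ColE1/pUC-type origin, which the feature annotation calls high-copy although the catalogue entry lists the plasmid as low copy. rrnB T1 and T2 terminators lie upstream of the cloning region, where they shield the insert from read-through transcription originating in the backbone. The short lacI and lacZα matches are only backbone remnants.

The insert sits between attL1 and attL2, so an LR Clonase reaction can move it directionally into any attR-containing destination vector. Just downstream of attL1 is the phage T7 gene 10 ribosome binding site typical of the SD version of pENTR, which supports bacterial translation once the ORF is placed behind a prokaryotic promoter. A T7 promoter lies just outside attL2, oriented back toward the insert. The automated annotation labels part of the ORF as a fragment of Arabidopsis WRKY43. This most likely reflects homology across the conserved W-box-binding WRKY domain, not an Arabidopsis origin. The CDS was PCR-amplified from full-length rice cDNA library clones without its stop codon, which permits C-terminal fusions to tags or reporters supplied by destination vectors. The clone belongs to a grass transcription factor ORF collection linked to a comparative regulatory genomics resource.
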