Features (pLannotate 1.2.2; 11 found; start..end, strand, type, name):
      1..100     +  protein_bind   attL1: mutant version of attL; recombination site for the Gateway® LR reaction LR Clonase™
    112..132     +  RBS            RBS: efficient ribosome binding site from bacteriophage T7 gene 10 (Olins and Rangwala, 1989)
    358..597     +  CDS            WRKY43 (fragment): WRK43_ARATH - Experimental evidence at protein level: Swiss-Prot protein existence level 1. Transcription factor. Interacts specifically with the W box (5'-(T)TGAC[CT]-3'), a frequently occurring elicitor-responsive cis- acting element (By similarity). From Arabidopsis thaliana (Mouse-ear cress).
    740..839     -  protein_bind   attL2: mutant version of attL; recombination site for the Gateway® LR reaction LR Clonase™
    857..875     -  promoter       T7 promoter: promoter for bacteriophage T7 RNA polymerase
   1009..1818    +  CDS            KanR: aminoglycoside phosphotransferase; aph(3')-Ia; confers resistance to kanamycin in bacteria or G418 (Geneticin®) in eukaryotes
   1965..2553    +  rep_origin     ori: high-copy-number ColE1/pMB1/pBR322/pUC origin of replication
   2736..2828    +  CDS            lacI (fragment): lac repressor; lacI; The lac repressor binds to the lac operator to inhibit transcription in E. coli. This inhibition can be relieved by adding lactose or isopropyl-β-D-thiogalactopyranoside (IPTG).
   2883..2910    -  terminator     rrnB T2 terminator: transcription terminator T2 from the E. coli rrnB gene
   3042..3085    +  terminator     rrnB T1 terminator: Escherichia coli rrnB; transcription terminator T1 from the E. coli rrnB gene
   3132..3168    -  CDS            lacZα (fragment): LacZα fragment of β-galactosidase; lacZ fragment
>Addgene plasmid #27957 | pUT1752-HQ858875 | depositor full sequence | sequence record 13231 | Author sequence
CAAATAATGATTTTATTTTGACTGATAGTGACCTGTTCGTTGCAACAAATTGATGAGCAATGCTTTTTTA
TAATGCCAACTTTGTACAAAAAAGCAGGCTCCGCGGCCGCCTTGTTTAACTTTAAGAAGGAGCCCTTCAC
CATGGCGGCTTCCGTAGGACTGAACCCTGAAGCTTTCTTCTTCAGCAACTCCTACTCCTACTCCTCATCC
CCTTTCATGGCCAGCTACACGCCGGAGTTCTCGGCCGCCGCTATCGACGCCAACTTATTCTCCGGCGAGC
TCGATTTCGACTGCTCTCTCCCAGCTCCGGCCCAGGAGTACCCGGAAAATGAAAACACTATGATGAGGTA
CGAGAGCGAGGAGAAGATGAGGGCGAGGGTGAACGGGAGGATCGGGTTCAGGACGAGGTCGGAGGTGGAG
ATTCTTGATGATGGCTTCAAGTGGAGGAAGTACGGCAAGAAAGCTGTCAAGAACAGCCCAAATCCAAGAA
ACTACTACCGGTGCTCGACGGAGGGGTGCAACGTGAAGAAGCGAGTGGAGAGAGACCGGGAGGACCACCG
CTACGTCATCACCACCTACGACGGCGTCCACAACCACGCGAGCCCCGCCGCCGCCGCCGCGGCGCTGCAG
TACGCCGCCGCCGCCGGCGACTACTACAGCCCGCCGCTCAGCAGCGCCGTCTCGCCGCCGGCCGCCTATT
CGGCAGGCGGCTCGCTGCTCTTCAAGGGTGGGCGCGCCGACCCAGCTTTCTTGTACAAAGTTGGCATTAT
AAGAAAGCATTGCTTATCAATTTGTTGCAACGAACAGGTCACTATCAGTCAAAATAAAATCATTATTTGC
CATCCAGCTGATATCCCCTATAGTGAGTCGTATTACATGGTCATAGCTGTTTCCTGGCAGCTCTGGCCCG
TGTCTCAAAATCTCTGATGTTACATTGCACAAGATAAAAATATATCATCATGAACAATAAAACTGTCTGC
TTACATAAACAGTAATACAAGGGGTGTTATGAGCCATATTCAACGGGAAACGTCGAGGCCGCGATTAAAT
TCCAACATGGATGCTGATTTATATGGGTATAAATGGGCTCGCGATAATGTCGGGCAATCAGGTGCGACAA
TCTATCGCTTGTATGGGAAGCCCGATGCGCCAGAGTTGTTTCTGAAACATGGCAAAGGTAGCGTTGCCAA
TGATGTTACAGATGAGATGGTCAGACTAAACTGGCTGACGGAATTTATGCCTCTTCCGACCATCAAGCAT
TTTATCCGTACTCCTGATGATGCATGGTTACTCACCACTGCGATCCCCGGAAAAACAGCATTCCAGGTAT
TAGAAGAATATCCTGATTCAGGTGAAAATATTGTTGATGCGCTGGCAGTGTTCCTGCGCCGGTTGCATTC
GATTCCTGTTTGTAATTGTCCTTTTAACAGCGATCGCGTATTTCGTCTCGCTCAGGCGCAATCACGAATG
AATAACGGTTTGGTTGATGCGAGTGATTTTGATGACGAGCGTAATGGCTGGCCTGTTGAACAAGTCTGGA
AAGAAATGCATAAACTTTTGCCATTCTCACCGGATTCAGTCGTCACTCATGGTGATTTCTCACTTGATAA
CCTTATTTTTGACGAGGGGAAATTAATAGGTTGTATTGATGTTGGACGAGTCGGAATCGCAGACCGATAC
CAGGATCTTGCCATCCTATGGAACTGCCTCGGTGAGTTTTCTCCTTCATTACAGAAACGGCTTTTTCAAA
AATATGGTATTGATAATCCTGATATGAATAAATTGCAGTTTCATTTGATGCTCGATGAGTTTTTCTAATC
AGAATTGGTTAATTGGTTGTAACACTGGCAGAGCATTACGCTGACTTGACGGGACGGCGCAAGCTCATGA
CCAAAATCCCTTAACGTGAGTTACGCGTCGTTCCACTGAGCGTCAGACCCCGTAGAAAAGATCAAAGGAT
CTTCTTGAGATCCTTTTTTTCTGCGCGTAATCTGCTGCTTGCAAACAAAAAAACCACCGCTACCAGCGGT
GGTTTGTTTGCCGGATCAAGAGCTACCAACTCTTTTTCCGAAGGTAACTGGCTTCAGCAGAGCGCAGATA
CCAAATACTGTCCTTCTAGTGTAGCCGTAGTTAGGCCACCACTTCAAGAACTCTGTAGCACCGCCTACAT
ACCTCGCTCTGCTAATCCTGTTACCAGTGGCTGCTGCCAGTGGCGATAAGTCGTGTCTTACCGGGTTGGA
CTCAAGACGATAGTTACCGGATAAGGCGCAGCGGTCGGGCTGAACGGGGGGTTCGTGCACACAGCCCAGC
TTGGAGCGAACGACCTACACCGAACTGAGATACCTACAGCGTGAGCATTGAGAAAGCGCCACGCTTCCCG
AAGGGAGAAAGGCGGACAGGTATCCGGTAAGCGGCAGGGTCGGAACAGGAGAGCGCACGAGGGAGCTTCC
AGGGGGAAACGCCTGGTATCTTTATAGTCCTGTCGGGTTTCGCCACCTCTGACTTGAGCGTCGATTTTTG
TGATGCTCGTCAGGGGGGCGGAGCCTATGGAAAAACGCCAGCAACGCGGCCTTTTTACGGTTCCTGGCCT
TTTGCTGGCCTTTTGCTCACATGTTCTTTCCTGCGTTATCCCCTGATTCTGTGGATAACCGTATTACCGC
CTTTGAGTGAGCTGATACCGCTCGCCGCAGCCGAACGACCGAGCGCAGCGAGTCAGTGAGCGAGGAAGCG
GAAGAGCGCCCAATACGCAAACCGCCTCTCCCCGCGCGTTGGCCGATTCATTAATGCAGCTGGCACGACA
GGTTTCCCGACTGGAAAGCGGGCAGTGAGCGCAACGCAATTAATACGCGTACCGCTAGCCAGGAAGAGTT
TGTAGAAACGCAAAAAGGCCATCCGTCAGGATGGCCTTCTGCTTAGTTTGATGCCTGGCAGTTTATGGCG
GGCGTCCTGCCCGCCACCCTCCGGGCCGTTGCTTCACAACGTTCAAATCCGCTCCCGGCGGATTTGTCCT
ACTCAGGAGAGCGTTCACCGACAAACAACAGATAAAACGAAAGGCCCAGTCTTCCGACTGAGCCTTTCGT
TTTATTTGATGCCTGGCAGTTCCCTACTCTCGCGTTAACGCTAGCATGGATGTTTTCCCAGTCACGACGT
TGTAAAACGACGGCCAGTCTTAAGCTCGGGCCC
