>Addgene plasmid #27957 | pUT1752-HQ858875 | addgene partial sequence | sequence record 34248 | 27957 with M13pUC-fwd
ATGATTTTATTTTGACTGATAGTGACCTGTTCGTTGCAACAAATTGATGAGCAATGCTTTTTTATAATGC
CAACTTTGTACAAAAAAGCAGGCTCCGCGGCCGCCTTGTTTAACTTTAAGAAGGAGCCCTTCACCATGGC
GGCTTCCGTAGGACTGAACCCTGAAGCTTTCTTCTTCAGCAACTCCTACTCCTACTCCTCATCCCCTTTC
ATGGCCAGCTACACGCCGGAGTTCTCGGCCGCCGCTATCGACGCCAACTTATTCTCCGGCGAGCTCGATT
TCGACTGCTCTCTCCCAGCTCCGGCCCAGGAGTACCCGGAAAATGAAAACACTATGATGAGGTACGAGAG
CGAGGAGAAGATGAGGGCGAGGGTGAACGGGAGGATCGGGTTCAGGACGAGGTCGGAGGTGGAGATTCTT
GATGATGGCTTCAAGTGGAGGAAGTACGGCAAGAAAGCTGTCAAGAACAGCCCAAATCCAAGAAACTACT
ACCGGTGCTCGACGGAGGGGTGCAACGTGAAGAAGCGAGTGGAGAGAGACCGGGAGGACCACCGCTACGT
CATCACCACCTACGACGGCGTCCACAACCACGCGAGCCCCGCCGCCGCCGCCGCGGCGCTGCAGTACGCC
GCCGCCGCCGGCGACTACTACAGCCCGCCGCTCAGCAGCGCCGTCTCGCCGCCGGCCGCCTATTCGGCAG
GCGGCTCGCTGCTCTTCAAGGGTGGGCGCGCCGACCCAGCTTTCTTGTACAAAGTTGGCATTATAA
